Addgene plasmid #217032: pCAGGS 3xFLAG Mbnl2
Purpose: Overexpression of Mbnl2 in mammalian cells
Depositing lab: Chaolin Zhang. Depositing organization: Columbia University. Publication: Precise temporal regulation of alternative splicing during neural development. Weyn-Vanhentenryck SM, Feng H, Ustianenko D, Duffie R, Yan Q, Jacko M, Martinez JC, Goodwin M, Zhang X, Hengst U, Lomvardas S, Swanson MS, Zhang C. Nat Commun. 2018 Jun 6;9(1):2189. doi: 10.1038/s41467-018-04559-0. PubMed 29875359.
Backbone
  Vector backbone: pCAGGS
  Vector type: Mammalian Expression
Growth in bacteria
  Bacterial resistance: Ampicillin, 100 μg/mL
  Growth temperature: 37°C
  Growth strain: NEB Stable
  Copy number: Unknown
Gene/Insert
  Gene/Insert name: Mbnl2
  Species: M. musculus (mouse)
  Entrez Gene: Mbnl2 (a.k.a. MBLL, R75232, AI047808, AI837313, AI849185, AL118326, KIAA4072, mKIAA4072, 1110002M11Rik)
  Cloning method: Gibson Cloning
Terms and licenses: Academic/Nonprofit Terms; Industry Terms: Not Available to Industry
How to cite: pCAGGS 3xFLAG Mbnl2 was a gift from Chaolin Zhang (Addgene plasmid # 217032 ; http://n2t.net/addgene:217032 ; RRID:Addgene_217032)
