[The description below was written by a language model from this plasmid's Addgene catalogue record and pLannotate feature annotations shown in this document.]
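Description:
pCAGGS 3xFLAG Mbnl2 is a mammalian expression plasmid of about 7 kb, built on the pCAGGS backbone for overexpression of mouse Mbnl2 (muscleblind-like 2), an RNA-binding protein that regulates alternative pre-mRNA splicing. In bacteria it is maintained through a high-copy ColE1/pUC-type origin and selected with ampicillin via the β-lactamase gene under its own promoter. The backbone also carries remnants of lac regulatory sequence (CAP site, lac promoter and operator, short lacI fragments) and a small SV40 segment containing the SV40 origin, a fragment of the early promoter and an SV40 polyadenylation signal. The SV40 origin can support episomal replication in cells expressing large T antigen.

The expression cassette lies on the reverse strand of the sequenced record and is driven by the composite CAG promoter: the CMV immediate-early enhancer, the chicken β-actin promoter and the chicken β-actin/rabbit β-globin chimeric intron, which together give strong, broadly active transcription. Downstream is the FLAG epitope followed by the Mbnl2 coding sequence, so the tag is N-terminal. The annotation software marks only a single FLAG unit, although the name indicates a triple tag, and it matched the insert to the rat orthologue, whereas the catalogue states mouse. After the coding region come a second small chimeric intron (β-globin/immunoglobulin), a WPRE that enhances transcript stability and expression, and bovine growth hormone and rabbit β-globin polyadenylation signals. A T3 promoter sits between these two terminators. The insert was introduced by Gibson assembly. The FLAG tag allows detection or immunoprecipitation of the overexpressed protein, and the associated work concerns the regulation of alternative splicing during neural development.
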