Features (pLannotate 1.2.2; 24 found; start..end, strand, type, name):
    199..254     -  polyA_signal   β-globin poly(A) signal: rabbit β-globin polyadenylation signal (Gil and Proudfoot, 1987)
    325..399     -  CDS            HBB (fragment): HBB_PONPY - Experimental evidence at transcript level: Swiss-Prot protein existence level 2. Involved in oxygen transport from the lung to the various peripheral tissues. From Pongo pygmaeus (Bornean orangutan).
    458..476     +  promoter       T3 promoter: promoter for bacteriophage T3 RNA polymerase
    572..683     -  polyA_signal   bGH poly(A) signal: bovine growth hormone polyadenylation signal
    696..712     -  misc_feature   MCS (fragment): pUC18/19 multiple cloning site
    716..1304    -  misc_feature   WPRE: woodchuck hepatitis virus posttranscriptional regulatory element
   1313..1445    -  intron         chimeric intron: chimera between introns from human β-globin and immunoglobulin heavy chain genes
   1468..2529    -  CDS            Mbnl2 (fragment): MBNL2_RAT - Experimental evidence at protein level: Swiss-Prot protein existence level 1. Mediates pre-mRNA alternative splicing regulation. Acts either as activator or repressor of splicing on specific pre-mRNA targets. Inhibits cardiac troponin-T (TNNT2) pre-mRNA exon inclusion but induces insulin receptor (IR) pre-mRNA exon inclusion in muscle. Antagonizes the alternative splicing activity pattern of CELF proteins. RNA-binding protein that binds to 5'ACACCC-3' core sequence, termed zipcode, within the 3'UTR of ITGA3. Binds to CUG triplet repeat expansion in myotonic dystrophy muscle cells b
   2587..2610    -  CDS            FLAG: FLAG® epitope tag, followed by an enterokinase cleavage site
   2650..2706    -  CDS            HBB (fragment): HBB_LEPEU - Experimental evidence at protein level: Swiss-Prot protein existence level 1. Involved in oxygen transport from the lung to the various peripheral tissues. From Lepus europaeus (European hare).
   2704..3720    -  intron         chimeric intron: chimera between introns from chicken β-actin and rabbit β-globin
   3721..3996    -  promoter       chicken β-actin promoter: No description available
   3998..4377    -  enhancer       CMV enhancer: human cytomegalovirus immediate early enhancer
   4408..4512    +  promoter       AmpR promoter: bla
   4513..5373    +  CDS            AmpR: β-lactamase; bla; confers resistance to ampicillin, carbenicillin, and related antibiotics
   5544..6132    +  rep_origin     ori: high-copy-number ColE1/pMB1/pBR322/pUC origin of replication
   6315..6369    +  CDS            lacI (fragment): lac repressor; lacI; The lac repressor binds to the lac operator to inhibit transcription in E. coli. This inhibition can be relieved by adding lactose or isopropyl-β-D-thiogalactopyranoside (IPTG).
   6371..6505    -  polyA_signal   SV40 poly(A) signal: SV40 polyadenylation signal
   6525..6660    -  rep_origin     SV40 ori: SV40 origin of replication
   6684..6706    -  promoter       SV40 promoter (fragment): SV40 enhancer and early promoter
   6713..6752    +  CDS            lacI (fragment): lac repressor; lacI; The lac repressor binds to the lac operator to inhibit transcription in E. coli. This inhibition can be relieved by adding lactose or isopropyl-β-D-thiogalactopyranoside (IPTG).
   6765..6786    +  protein_bind   CAP binding site: CAP binding activates transcription in the presence of cAMP. E. coli catabolite activator protein
   6801..6831    +  promoter       lac promoter: promoter for the E. coli lac operon
   6839..6855    +  protein_bind   lac operator: The lac repressor binds to the lac operator to inhibit transcription in E. coli. This inhibition can be relieved by adding lactose or isopropyl-β-D-thiogalactopyranoside (IPTG). lac repressor encoded by lacI
>Addgene plasmid #217032 | pCAGGS 3xFLAG Mbnl2 | addgene full sequence | sequence record 432478 | Addgene NGS Result
AAAAAAAATCTAACCTCAAGTCAAGGCTTTTCTATGGAATAAGGAATGGACAGCAGGGGGCTGTTTCATA
TACTGATGACCTCTTTATAGCCAACCTTTGTTCATGGCAGCCAGCATATGGGCATATGTTGCCAAACTCT
AAACCAAATACTCATTCTGATGTTTTAAATGATTTGCCCTCCCATATGTCCTTCCGAGTGAGAGACACAA
AAAATTCCAACACACTATTGCAATGAAAATAAATTTCCTTTATTAGCCAGAAGTCAGATGCTCAAGGGGC
TTCATGATGTCCCCATAATTTTTGGCAGAGGGAAAAAGATCTCAGTGGTATTTGTGAGCCAGGGCATTGG
CCACACCAGCCACCACCTTCTGATAGGCAGCCTGCACCTGAGGAGTGAATTAGCGGATAACAATTTCACA
CAGGAAACAGCTATGACCATGATTACGCCAAGCGCGCAATTAACCCTCACTAAAGGGAACAAAAGCTGGG
CTATTGTCTTCCCAATCCTCCCCCTTGCTGTCCTGCCCCACCCCACCCCCCAGAATAGAATGACACCTAC
TCAGACAATGCGATGCAATTTCCTCATTTTATTAGGAAAGGACAGTGGGAGTGGCACCTTCCAGGGTCAA
GGAAGGCACGGGGGAGGGGCAAACAACAGATGGCTGGCAACTAGAAGGCACAGTCGAGGCTGATCGTACC
GAGCTCGAATTCCAGGCGGGGAGGCGGCCCAAAGGGAGATCCGACTCGTCTGAGGGCGAAGGCGAAGACG
CGGAAGAGGCCGCAGAGCCGGCAGCAGGCCGCGGGAAGGAAGGTCCGCTGGATTGAGGGCCGAAGGGACG
TAGCAGAAGGACGTCCCGCGCAGAATCCAGGTGGCAACACAGGCGAGCAGCCATGGAAAGGACGTCAGCT
TCCCCGACAACACCACGGAATTGTCAGTGCCCAACAGCCGAGCCCCTGTCCAGCAGCGGGCAAGGCAGGC
GGCGATGAGTTCCGCCGTGGCAATAGGGAGGGGGAAAGCGAAAGTCCCGGAAAGGAGCTGACAGGTGGTG
GCAATGCCCCAACCAGTGGGGGTTGCGTCAGCAAACACAGTGCACACCACGCCACGTTGCCTGACAACGG
GCCACAACTCCTCATAAAGAGACAGCAACCAGGATTTATACAAGGAGGAGAAAATGAAAGCCATACGGGA
AGCAATAGCATGATACAAAGGCATTAAAGCAGCGTATCCACATAGCGTAAAAGGAGCAACATAGTTAAGA
ATACCAGTCAATCTTTCACAAATTTTGTAATCCAGAGGTTGATTGTCGACACCTGTGGAGAGAAAGGCAA
AGTGGATGTCAGTAAGACCAATAGGTGCCTATCAGAAACGCAAGAGTCTTCTCTGTCTCGACAAGCCCAG
TTTCTATTGGTCTCCTTAAACCTGTCTTGTAACCTTGATACTTACCTGCGGCCTCGAGTTACTTAAGTTT
CAGAATTATCTGATTGGCTGTGGCTGTTGCTGCGAAGGGGACACTTGTTGCAGGAGTTGTTGCTGCAGAG
ACAGTGGCGGACGTAGCGCTGTGCATCATGGGTACTGTGGGGATGAACGCCGTGTGCTGCTGCAGCTGCG
CACTGGTCAGAGCCTGCTGGTAGTGCAAGACGCTGGGGTTGAAGACCGTGCTGGCCCCGTTGCTTTTTTC
AAGTGCTTGTCTCTTTGGTAAGGGATGAAGAGCACCCGGAGGGAAGGCCATGACTGTGGCCGCGGCCGCG
GCTGCCTGGGCGGCCACCGCGGCCTGGTTGGCTTGGTGCTGCGCAGCTTTGATTTTGGCCTGCAAGTGTG
CAGGAGGGTGAAAATATTTGCATTTCTCCCTCATGCAACGCCCCTTTATGTAATCCATACAAACGGTTAC
GGTGTTGTCGTTTGTGTCGATCATGGTGCTGTCTGCCGGGTGTGCAAAGCGGCAGTCTGTCTCTCCCCGG
GCACAGTTTCCTCGCTGGAACTCCCTGCATACCTCCAGTTTATCAGTCCTGAGAAGTTTCTGAGTTGCAG
TTGAGCCCGGGACAGTGACCGGTGGACTTCCGGGAACAATGACCGGTGTAGTGGGTAGAACCTCTGTTGG
GACTAACCCAACTCCAGGGGTGACAGGCGCTAAGTAAGGAGCAAAGCTAATAGCCGCATTTGTCCCTATG
GTGGGACCTACAGGAAAAGTGGGCACAGGATGGAGCGGCGTTCCTGGAAACATAAATTGCATCTGCTGGG
CAAGCATCGCTGCTGCAGTTTTTTGCTGGATCAAATTGTTCCTCCCATTAATCTCTAGCTGGGTTTTTAA
GTGTGTCGGAGGATGAAGATATTTGCAGTTCTCTCTTGAACAGCGGCCCTTGAGGGAATCAAAGCAGGCA
ATTACTCTTCCATTTTCAACCTGGCAACTTTTGGGGGGGTGAGCAAACTTGCATTCTTCGTCGGAGCGTG
AGCACGTTCCTCTCTGGTACTGTCTGCAGACCTCCAGCGTCAGCCACTTTGTGTCTCTCACGGGGGCAAC
GTTCAAGGCACCGGTCGATTGGAAGTAGAGGTTCTCGCTAGCTTTATCGTCATCGTCTTTGTAGTCCTTG
TCGTCGTCGTCCTTGTAATCCTTATCATCATCATCTTTATAGTCGCTAGCCATGGTACCGAATTCTTTGC
CAAAATGATGAGACAGCACAATAACCAGCACGTTGCCCAGGAGCTGTAGGAAAAAGAAGAAGGCATGAAC
ATGGTTAGCAGAGGCTCTAGAGCCGCCGGTCACACGCCAGAAGCCGAACCCCGCCCTGCCCCGTCCCCCC
CGAAGGCAGCCGTCCCCCCGCGGACAGCCCCGAGGCTGGAGAGGGAGAAGGGGACGGCGGCGCGGCGACG
CACGAAGGCCCTCCCCGCCCATTTCCTTCCTGCCGGCGCCGCACCGCTTCGCCCCGCGCCCGCTAGAGGG
GGTGCGGCGGCGCCTCCCAGATTTCGGCTCCGCACAGATTTGGGACAAAGGAAGTCCCTGCGCCCTCTCG
CACGATTACCATAAAAGGCAATGGCTGCGGCTCGCCGCGCCTCGACAGCCGCCGGCGCTCCGGGGGCCGC
CGCGCCCCTCCCCCGAGCCCTCCCCGGCCCGAGGCGGCCCCGCCCCGCCCGGCACCCCCACCTGCCGCCA
CCCCCCGCCCGGCACGGCGAGCCCCGCGCCACGCCCCGTACGGAGCCCCGCACCCGAAGCCGGGCCGTGC
TCAGCAACTCGGGGAGGGGGGTGCAGGGGGGGTTGCAGCCCGACCGACGCGCCCACACCCCCTGCTCACC
CCCCCACGCACACACCCCGCACGCAGCCTTTGTTCCCCTCGCAGCCCCCCCCGCACCGCGGGGCACCGCC
CCCGGCCGCGCTCCCCTCGCGCACACTGCGGAGCGCACAAAGCCCCGCGCCGCGCCCGCAGCGCTCACAG
CCGCCGGGCAGCGCGGAGCCGCACGCGGCGCTCCCCACGCACACACACACGCACGCACCCCCCGAGCCGC
TCCCCCCGCACAAAGGGCCCTCCCGGAGCCCCTCAAGGCTTTCACGCAGCCACAGAAAAGAAACAAGCCG
TCATTAAACCAAGCGCTAATTACAGCCCGGAGGAGAAGGGCCGTCCCGCCCGCTCACCTGTGGGAGTAAC
GCGGTCAGTCAGAGCCGGGGCGGGCGGCGCGAGGCGGCGGCGGAGCGGGGCACGGGGCGAAGGCAGCGCG
CAGCGACTCCCGCCCGCCGCGCGCTTCGCTTTTTATAGGGCCGCCGCCGCCGCCGCCTCGCCATAAAAGG
AAACTTTCGGAGCGCGCCGCTCTGATTGGCTGCCGCCGCACCTCTCCGCCTCGCCCCGCCCCGCCCCTCG
CCCCGCCCCGCCCCGCCTGGCGCGCSCCCCCCCCCCCCCCGCCCCCATCGCTGCACAAAATAATTAAAAA
ATAAATAAATACAAAATTGGGGGTGGGGAGGGGGGGGAGATGGGGAGAGTGAAGCAGAACGTGGGGCTCA
CCTCGACCATGGTAATAGCGATGACTAATACGTAGATGTACTGCCAAGTAGGAAAGTCCCATAAGGTCAT
GTACTGGGCATAATGCCAGGCGGGCCATTTACCGTCATTGACGTCAATAGGGGGCGTACTTGGCATATGA
TACACTTGATGTACTGCCAAGTGGGCAGTTTACCGTAAATACTCCACCCATTGACGTCAATGGAAAGTCC
CTATTGGCGTTACTATGGGAACATACGTCATTATTGACGTCAATGGGCGGGGGTCGTTGGGCGGTCAGCC
AGGCGGGCCATTTACCGTAAGTTATGTAACGCGGAACTCCATATATGGGCTATGAACTAATGACCCCGTA
ATTGATTACTATTAATAACTAGTCAATAATCAATGTCGACCCAGGTGGCACTTTTCGGGGAAATGTGCGC
GGAACCCCTATTTGTTTATTTTTCTAAATACATTCAAATATGTATCCGCTCATGAGACAATAACCCTGAT
AAATGCTTCAATAATATTGAAAAAGGAAGAGTATGAGTATTCAACATTTCCGTGTCGCCCTTATTCCCTT
TTTTGCGGCATTTTGCCTTCCTGTTTTTGCTCACCCAGAAACGCTGGTGAAAGTAAAAGATGCTGAAGAT
CAGTTGGGTGCACGAGTGGGTTACATCGAACTGGATCTCAACAGCGGTAAGATCCTTGAGAGTTTTCGCC
CCGAAGAACGTTTTCCAATGATGAGCACTTTTAAAGTTCTGCTATGTGGCGCGGTATTATCCCGTATTGA
CGCCGGGCAAGAGCAACTCGGTCGCCGCATACACTATTCTCAGAATGACTTGGTTGAGTACTCACCAGTC
ACAGAAAAGCATCTTACGGATGGCATGACAGTAAGAGAATTATGCAGTGCTGCCATAACCATGAGTGATA
ACACTGCGGCCAACTTACTTCTGACAACGATCGGAGGACCGAAGGAGCTAACCGCTTTTTTGCACAACAT
GGGGGATCATGTAACTCGCCTTGATCGTTGGGAACCGGAGCTGAATGAAGCCATACCAAACGACGAGCGT
GACACCACGATGCCTGTAGCAATGGCAACAACGTTGCGCAAACTATTAACTGGCGAACTACTTACTCTAG
CTTCCCGGCAACAATTAATAGACTGGATGGAGGCGGATAAAGTTGCAGGACCACTTCTGCGCTCGGCCCT
TCCGGCTGGCTGGTTTATTGCTGATAAATCTGGAGCCGGTGAGCGTGGGTCTCGCGGTATCATTGCAGCA
CTGGGGCCAGATGGTAAGCCCTCCCGTATCGTAGTTATCTACACGACGGGGAGTCAGGCAACTATGGATG
AACGAAATAGACAGATCGCTGAGATAGGTGCCTCACTGATTAAGCATTGGTAACTGTCAGACCAAGTTTA
CTCATATATACTTTAGATTGATTTAAAACTTCATTTTTAATTTAAAAGGATCTAGGTGAAGATCCTTTTT
GATAATCTCATGACCAAAATCCCTTAACGTGAGTTTTCGTTCCACTGAGCGTCAGACCCCGTAGAAAAGA
TCAAAGGATCTTCTTGAGATCCTTTTTTTCTGCGCGTAATCTGCTGCTTGCAAACAAAAAAACCACCGCT
ACCAGCGGTGGTTTGTTTGCCGGATCAAGAGCTACCAACTCTTTTTCCGAAGGTAACTGGCTTCAGCAGA
GCGCAGATACCAAATACTGTTCTTCTAGTGTAGCCGTAGTTAGGCCACCACTTCAAGAACTCTGTAGCAC
CGCCTACATACCTCGCTCTGCTAATCCTGTTACCAGTGGCTGCTGCCAGTGGCGATAAGTCGTGTCTTAC
CGGGTTGGACTCAAGACGATAGTTACCGGATAAGGCGCAGCGGTCGGGCTGAACGGGGGGTTCGTGCACA
CAGCCCAGCTTGGAGCGAACGACCTACACCGAACTGAGATACCTACAGCGTGAGCTATGAGAAAGCGCCA
CGCTTCCCGAAGGGAGAAAGGCGGACAGGTATCCGGTAAGCGGCAGGGTCGGAACAGGAGAGCGCACGAG
GGAGCTTCCAGGGGGAAACGCCTGGTATCTTTATAGTCCTGTCGGGTTTCGCCACCTCTGACTTGAGCGT
CGATTTTTGTGATGCTCGTCAGGGGGGCGGAGCCTATGGAAAAACGCCAGCAACGCGGCCTTTTTACGGT
TCCTGGCCTTTTGCTGGCCTTTTGCTCACATGTTCTTTCCTGCGTTATCCCCTGATTCTGTGGATAACCG
TATTACCGCCTTTGAGTGAGCTGATACCGCTCGCCGCAGCCGAACGACCGAGCGCAGCGAGTCAGTGAGC
GAGGAAGCGGAAGAGCGCCCAATACGCAAACCGCCTCTCCCCGCGCGTTGGCCGATTCATTAATGCAGCG
GATCCAGACATGATAAGATACATTGATGAGTTTGGACAAACCACAACTAGAATGCAGTGAAAAAAATGCT
TTATTTGTGAAATTTGTGATGCTATTGCTTTATTTGTAACCATTATAAGCTGCAATAAACAAGTTAGCTT
TTTGCAAAAGCCTAGGCCTCCAAAAAAGCCTCCTCACTACTTCTGGAATAGCTCAGAGGCCGAGGCGGCC
TCGGCCTCTGCATAAATAAAAAAAATTAGTCAGCCATGGGGCGGAGAATGGGCGGAACTGGGCGGAGTTA
GGGGCGGGATGGGCGGAGTTAGGGGCGGGACTATGGTTGCTGACTAATTGAGATGCGGATCCGCTGGCAC
GACAGGTTTCCCGACTGGAAAGCGGGCAGTGAGCGCAACGCAATTAATGTGAGTTAGCTCACTCATTAGG
CACCCCAGGCTTTACACTTTATGCTTCCGGCTCGTATGTTGTGTGGAATTGTGAGCGGATAACAATTTCA
CACAGGAAACAGCTATGACCATGATTACGCCAAGCTTGGGCTGCAGGTCGAGGGATCTCCATAAGAGAAG
AGGGACAGCTATGACTGGGAGTAGTCAGGAGAGGAGGAAAAATCTGGCTAGTAAAACATGTAAGGAAAAT
TTTAGGGATGTTAAAGAAAAAAATAACACAAAACAAAATAT
